LOCUS       Exported 5046 bp ds-DNA circular SYN 21-JAN-2022
DEFINITION  Gateway entry clone with codon-optimized ORF sequence for subcloning
            into custom expression vectors. Contains a STOP codon at the end of
            the codon-optimized ORF sequence. .
ACCESSION   .
VERSION     .
KEYWORDS    pDONR221-SLC39A10_STOP
SOURCE      synthetic DNA construct
  ORGANISM  synthetic DNA construct
REFERENCE   1 (bases 1 to 5046)
  TITLE     RESOLUTE consortium SLC collection
REFERENCE   2 (bases 1 to 5046)
  AUTHORS   .
  TITLE     Direct Submission
  JOURNAL   Exported Jan 21, 2022 from SnapGene Server 1.1.58
            http://www.snapgene.com
FEATURES             Location/Qualifiers
     source          1..5046
                     /organism="synthetic DNA construct"
                     /mol_type="other DNA"
     protein_bind    1..100
                     /gene="mutant version of attL"
                     /label=attL1
                     /bound_moiety="LR Clonase(TM)"
                     /note="recombination site for the Gateway(R) LR reaction"
     protein_bind    complement(2603..2702)
                     /gene="mutant version of attL"
                     /label=attL2
                     /bound_moiety="LR Clonase(TM)"
                     /note="recombination site for the Gateway(R) LR reaction"
     primer_bind     complement(2719..2738)
                     /label=T7
                     /note="T7 promoter, forward primer"
     promoter        complement(2720..2738)
                     /label=T7 promoter
                     /note="promoter for bacteriophage T7 RNA polymerase"
     primer_bind     complement(2743..2759)
                     /label=M13 rev
                     /note="common sequencing primer, one of multiple similar
                     variants"
     primer_bind     complement(2743..2759)
                     /label=M13 Reverse
                     /note="In lacZ gene. Also called M13-rev"
     primer_bind     complement(2861..2880)
                     /label=pENTR-R
                     /note="pENTR vectors, reverse primer"
     CDS             2872..3681
                     /codon_start=1
                     /gene="aph(3')-Ia"
                     /product="aminoglycoside phosphotransferase"
                     /label=KanR
                     /note="confers resistance to kanamycin in bacteria or G418
                     (Geneticin(R)) in eukaryotes"
                     /translation="MSHIQRETSRPRLNSNMDADLYGYKWARDNVGQSGATIYRLYGKP
                     DAPELFLKHGKGSVANDVTDEMVRLNWLTEFMPLPTIKHFIRTPDDAWLLTTAIPGKTA
                     FQVLEEYPDSGENIVDALAVFLRRLHSIPVCNCPFNSDRVFRLAQAQSRMNNGLVDASD
                     FDDERNGWPVEQVWKEMHKLLPFSPDSVVTHGDFSLDNLIFDEGKLIGCIDVGRVGIAD
                     RYQDLAILWNCLGEFSPSLQKRLFQKYGIDNPDMNKLQFHLMLDEFF"
     primer_bind     complement(2939..2958)
                     /label=Kan-R
                     /note="Kanamycin resistance gene, reverse primer"
     rep_origin      3828..4416
                     /direction=RIGHT
                     /label=ori
                     /note="high-copy-number ColE1/pMB1/pBR322/pUC origin of
                     replication"
     primer_bind     4317..4336
                     /label=pBR322ori-F
                     /note="pBR322 origin, forward primer"
     primer_bind     4570..4587
                     /label=L4440
                     /note="L4440 vector, forward primer"
     terminator      4746..4773
                     /label=rrnB T2 terminator
                     /note="transcription terminator T2 from the E. coli rrnB
                     gene"
     terminator      4865..4951
                     /gene="Escherichia coli rrnB"
                     /label=rrnB T1 terminator
                     /note="transcription terminator T1 from the E. coli rrnB
                     gene"
     primer_bind     5000..5022
                     /label=M13/pUC Forward
                     /note="In lacZ gene"
     primer_bind     5014..5031
                     /label=M13 Forward
                     /note="In lacZ gene. Also called M13-F20 or M13 (-21)
                     Forward"
     primer_bind     5015..5031
                     /label=M13 fwd
                     /note="common sequencing primer, one of multiple similar
                     variants"
ORIGIN
        1 caaataatga ttttattttg actgatagtg acctgttcgt tgcaacacat tgatgagcaa
       61 tgctttttta taatgccaac tttgtacaaa aaagcaggct ccaccatgaa ggtgcacatg
      121 cacaccaagt tctgcctgat ctgtctgctg acattcatct ttcaccactg caaccactgt
      181 cacgaggagc acgatcacgg accagaggcc ctgcacaggc agcacagagg catgaccgag
      241 ctggagccct ctaagttcag caagcaggcc gccgagaacg agaagaagta ctatatcgag
      301 aagctgtttg agcggtacgg cgagaatggc agactgagct tctttggcct ggagaagctg
      361 ctgaccaacc tgggcctggg cgagaggaag gtggtggaga tcaatcacga ggatctgggc
      421 cacgaccacg tgtcccacct ggacatcctg gccgtgcagg agggcaagca ctttcactcc
      481 cacaaccacc agcactctca caaccacctg aatagcgaga accagaccgt gacaagcgtg
      541 tccaccaagc gcaatcacaa gtgcgatccc gagaaggaga cagtggaggt gtccgtgaag
      601 tctgacgata agcacatgca cgaccacaac caccggctga gacaccacca caggctgcac
      661 caccacctgg atcacaacaa tacccaccac ttccacaatg actctatcac acctagcgag
      721 cgcggcgagc cttccaatga gccatctacc gagacaaaca agacccagga gcagtccgat
      781 gtgaagctgc caaagggcaa gcggaagaag aagggccgca agagcaacga gaattccgaa
      841 gtgatcacac ccggctttcc ccctaatcac gatcagggcg agcagtatga gcacaacagg
      901 gtgcacaagc ccgaccgcgt gcacaatcct ggacactccc acgtgcacct gccagagagg
      961 aacggacacg acccaggaag aggacaccag gacctggatc ctgacaatga gggcgagctg
     1021 aggcacacca ggaagaggga ggcaccacac gtgaagaaca atgccatcat cagcctgaga
     1081 aaggatctga acgaggacga tcaccaccac gagtgtctga atgtgacaca gctgctgaag
     1141 tactatggac acggagcaaa cagcccaatc tccaccgacc tgttcacata cctgtgccct
     1201 gccctgctgt atcagatcga ttcccggctg tgcatcgagc actttgacaa gctgctggtg
     1261 gaggatatca ataaggacaa gaacctggtg ccagaggacg aggcaaacat cggagcatct
     1321 gcctggatct gcggcatcat cagcatcacc gtgatctctc tgctgagcct gctgggcgtg
     1381 atcctggtgc ctatcatcaa tcagggctgt ttcaagtttc tgctgacctt cctggtggcc
     1441 ctggcagtgg gaacaatgag cggcgatgca ctgctgcacc tgctgccaca ctcccaggga
     1501 ggacatgacc actctcacca gcacgcacac ggacacggac actctcacgg acacgagagc
     1561 aacaagttcc tggaggagta cgatgccgtg ctgaagggac tggtggccct gggaggcatc
     1621 tatctgctgt tcatcatcga gcactgcatc aggatgttta agcactacaa gcagcagcgc
     1681 ggcaagcaga agtggtttat gaagcagaat accgaggaga gcacaatcgg ccggaagctg
     1741 tccgaccaca agctgaacaa tacccctgat tctgactggc tgcagctgaa gccactggcc
     1801 ggcacagacg attccgtggt gtctgaggat agactgaacg agaccgagct gacagacctg
     1861 gagggacagc aggagagccc accaaagaat tacctgtgca tcgaggagga gaagatcatc
     1921 gatcactctc acagcgacgg cctgcacacc atccacgagc acgatctgca cgcagcagca
     1981 cacaatcacc acggagagaa caagacagtg ctgagaaagc acaaccacca gtggcaccac
     2041 aagcacagcc accactccca cggaccatgc cactccggat ctgacctgaa ggagaccggc
     2101 atcgccaaca tcgcctggat ggtcatcatg ggcgatggca tccacaattt ctccgacgga
     2161 ctggcaatcg gagcagcctt ttctgccgga ctgaccggag gaatcagcac atccatcgcc
     2221 gtgttctgtc acgagctgcc tcacgagctg ggcgattttg ccgtgctgct gaaggccggc
     2281 atgaccgtga agcaggccat cgtgtacaat ctgctgagcg ccatgatggc ctatatcggc
     2341 atgctgatcg gcacagccgt gggccagtac gccaacaata tcaccctgtg gatcttcgcc
     2401 gtgacagccg gcatgtttct gtatgtggcc ctggtggaca tgctgcccga gatgctgcac
     2461 ggcgatggcg acaacgagga gcacggcttc tgccctgtgg gccagtttat cctgcagaat
     2521 ctgggcctgc tgttcggctt tgccatcatg ctggtcatcg ccctgtacga ggataagatc
     2581 gtgttcgaca tccagtttta agacccagct ttcttgtaca aagttggcat tataagaaag
     2641 cattgcttat caatttgttg caacgaacag gtcactatca gtcaaaataa aatcattatt
     2701 tgccatccag ctgatatccc ctatagtgag tcgtattaca tggtcatagc tgtttcctgg
     2761 cagctctggc ccgtgtctca aaatctctga tgttacattg cacaagataa aaatatatca
     2821 tcatgaacaa taaaactgtc tgcttacata aacagtaata caaggggtgt tatgagccat
     2881 attcaacggg aaacgtcgag gccgcgatta aattccaaca tggatgctga tttatatggg
     2941 tataaatggg ctcgcgataa tgtcgggcaa tcaggtgcga caatctatcg cttgtatggg
     3001 aagcccgatg cgccagagtt gtttctgaaa catggcaaag gtagcgttgc caatgatgtt
     3061 acagatgaga tggtcagact aaactggctg acggaattta tgcctcttcc gaccatcaag
     3121 cattttatcc gtactcctga tgatgcatgg ttactcacca ctgcgatccc cggaaaaaca
     3181 gcattccagg tattagaaga atatcctgat tcaggtgaaa atattgttga tgcgctggca
     3241 gtgttcctgc gccggttgca ttcgattcct gtttgtaatt gtccttttaa cagcgatcgc
     3301 gtatttcgtc tcgctcaggc gcaatcacga atgaataacg gtttggttga tgcgagtgat
     3361 tttgatgacg agcgtaatgg ctggcctgtt gaacaagtct ggaaagaaat gcataaactt
     3421 ttgccattct caccggattc agtcgtcact catggtgatt tctcacttga taaccttatt
     3481 tttgacgagg ggaaattaat aggttgtatt gatgttggac gagtcggaat cgcagaccga
     3541 taccaggatc ttgccatcct atggaactgc ctcggtgagt tttctccttc attacagaaa
     3601 cggctttttc aaaaatatgg tattgataat cctgatatga ataaattgca gtttcatttg
     3661 atgctcgatg agtttttcta atcagaattg gttaattggt tgtaacactg gcagagcatt
     3721 acgctgactt gacgggacgg cgcaagctca tgaccaaaat cccttaacgt gagttacgcg
     3781 tcgttccact gagcgtcaga ccccgtagaa aagatcaaag gatcttcttg agatcctttt
     3841 tttctgcgcg taatctgctg cttgcaaaca aaaaaaccac cgctaccagc ggtggtttgt
     3901 ttgccggatc aagagctacc aactcttttt ccgaaggtaa ctggcttcag cagagcgcag
     3961 ataccaaata ctgttcttct agtgtagccg tagttaggcc accacttcaa gaactctgta
     4021 gcaccgccta catacctcgc tctgctaatc ctgttaccag tggctgctgc cagtggcgat
     4081 aagtcgtgtc ttaccgggtt ggactcaaga cgatagttac cggataaggc gcagcggtcg
     4141 ggctgaacgg ggggttcgtg cacacagccc agcttggagc gaacgaccta caccgaactg
     4201 agatacctac agcgtgagct atgagaaagc gccacgcttc ccgaagggag aaaggcggac
     4261 aggtatccgg taagcggcag ggtcggaaca ggagagcgca cgagggagct tccaggggga
     4321 aacgcctggt atctttatag tcctgtcggg tttcgccacc tctgacttga gcgtcgattt
     4381 ttgtgatgct cgtcaggggg gcggagccta tggaaaaacg ccagcaacgc ggccttttta
     4441 cggttcctgg ccttttgctg gccttttgct cacatgttct ttcctgcgtt atcccctgat
     4501 tctgtggata accgtattac cgcctttgag tgagctgata ccgctcgccg cagccgaacg
     4561 accgagcgca gcgagtcagt gagcgaggaa gcggaagagc gcccaatacg caaaccgcct
     4621 ctccccgcgc gttggccgat tcattaatgc agctggcacg acaggtttcc cgactggaaa
     4681 gcgggcagtg agcgcaacgc aattaatacg cgtaccgcta gccaggaaga gtttgtagaa
     4741 acgcaaaaag gccatccgtc aggatggcct tctgcttagt ttgatgcctg gcagtttatg
     4801 gcgggcgtcc tgcccgccac cctccgggcc gttgcttcac aacgttcaaa tccgctcccg
     4861 gcggatttgt cctactcagg agagcgttca ccgacaaaca acagataaaa cgaaaggccc
     4921 agtcttccga ctgagccttt cgttttattt gatgcctggc agttccctac tctcgcgtta
     4981 acgctagcat ggatgttttc ccagtcacga cgttgtaaaa cgacggccag tcttaagctc
     5041 gggccc
//
