[The description below was written by a language model from this plasmid's Addgene catalogue record and the feature table of its GenBank file.]
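Description:
pDONR221-SLC39A10_STOP is a Gateway entry clone built on the pDONR221 backbone, carrying a codon-optimized open reading frame for human SLC39A10, a member of the solute carrier 39 (ZIP) family of metal ion transporters. The circular plasmid is 5,046 bp. It is propagated in E. coli from a high-copy ColE1/pUC-type origin and selected with kanamycin through the aph(3')-Ia aminoglycoside phosphotransferase gene. Although the catalogue lists the vector type as mammalian expression, the annotated features include no eukaryotic promoter or polyadenylation signal. As it stands, the plasmid is a shuttle for the ORF rather than an expression construct.

The roughly 2.5 kb insert sits between the attL1 and attL2 recombination sites. The feature table does not annotate the ORF itself as a coding feature, but the interval between the two att sites matches the stated insert size. In an LR Clonase reaction these sites recombine with the attR sites of a destination vector, moving the ORF directionally into any Gateway-compatible expression backbone, which then supplies the promoter and any other regulatory elements. This version keeps a stop codon at the end of the ORF, so it suits expression of the untagged protein or N-terminal fusions; a C-terminal tag from the destination vector would not be translated. A companion clone without the stop codon exists for that purpose. The rrnB T1 and T2 terminators lie upstream of attL1 and shield the insert from read-through transcription from the backbone. A T7 promoter lies just outside attL2, and M13 forward and reverse primer sites flank the cassette for sequence verification. The plasmid belongs to a consortium collection of solute carrier clones made to support transporter research and drug discovery.
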