Addgene plasmid #161441: pDONR221-SLC39A10_STOP
Purpose: Gateway entry clone with codon-optimized ORF sequence for subcloning into custom expression vectors. Contains a STOP codon at the end of the codon-optimized ORF sequence.
Depositing lab: RESOLUTE Consortium & Giulio Superti-Furga. Depositing organization: CeMM Research Center for Molecular Medicine. Publication: The RESOLUTE consortium: unlocking SLC transporters for drug discovery. Superti-Furga G, Lackner D, Wiedmer T, Ingles-Prieto A, Barbosa B, Girardi E, Goldmann U, Gurtl B, Klavins K, Klimek C, Lindinger S, Lineiro-Retes E, Muller AC, Onstein S, Redinger G, Reil D, Sedlyarov V, Wolf G, Crawford M, Everley R, ... Steppan CM. Nat Rev Drug Discov. 2020 Jul;19(7):429-430. doi: 10.1038/d41573-020-00056-6. PubMed 32265506.
Backbone
  Vector backbone: pDONR221
  Backbone manufacturer: ThermoFisher Scientific
  Backbone size w/o insert (bp): 2550
  Vector type: Mammalian Expression
Growth in bacteria
  Bacterial resistance: Kanamycin, 50 μg/mL
  Growth temperature: 37°C
  Growth strain: NEB Stable
  Copy number: High Copy
Gene/Insert
  Gene/Insert name: SLC39A10 (alt name: KIAA1265, FLJ90515, DKFZp564L2123)
  Species: H. sapiens (human)
  Insert size (bp): 2496
  Entrez Gene: SLC39A10 (a.k.a. LZT-Hs2, MGC126565, MGC138428, DKFZp781L10106)
  Cloning method: Gateway Cloning
  Sequencing primers: 5′ M13-fwd; 3′ M13-rev
Terms and licenses: Academic/Nonprofit Terms; Industry Terms
Depositor comments: This plasmid contains a STOP codon at the end of the codon-optimized ORF. For the version of this plasmid that does not contain a STOP codon, please see Addgene plasmid 132275 For more information on the full Resolute plasmid collection, please see www.addgene.org/depositor-collections/re-solute/. Please provide your feedback on this plasmid to the RESOLUTE consortium by filling out their RESOLUTE repository feedback form: https://forms.office.com/Pages/ResponsePage.aspx?id=0e05yklzmkS7rjFGQL4N7z4feCLQvEJAmVcOCM_u885UN1JJRko0Ukg4TVQwNTZLOUxPQVJWT1NHUCQlQCN0PWcu
How to cite: pDONR221-SLC39A10_STOP was a gift from RESOLUTE Consortium & Giulio Superti-Furga (Addgene plasmid # 161441 ; http://n2t.net/addgene:161441 ; RRID:Addgene_161441)
