>Addgene plasmid #161441 | pDONR221-SLC39A10_STOP | depositor partial sequence | sequence record 312817 | Codon-optimized ORF of SLC39A10
ATGAAGGTGCACATGCACACCAAGTTCTGCCTGATCTGTCTGCTGACATTCATCTTTCACCACTGCAACC
ACTGTCACGAGGAGCACGATCACGGACCAGAGGCCCTGCACAGGCAGCACAGAGGCATGACCGAGCTGGA
GCCCTCTAAGTTCAGCAAGCAGGCCGCCGAGAACGAGAAGAAGTACTATATCGAGAAGCTGTTTGAGCGG
TACGGCGAGAATGGCAGACTGAGCTTCTTTGGCCTGGAGAAGCTGCTGACCAACCTGGGCCTGGGCGAGA
GGAAGGTGGTGGAGATCAATCACGAGGATCTGGGCCACGACCACGTGTCCCACCTGGACATCCTGGCCGT
GCAGGAGGGCAAGCACTTTCACTCCCACAACCACCAGCACTCTCACAACCACCTGAATAGCGAGAACCAG
ACCGTGACAAGCGTGTCCACCAAGCGCAATCACAAGTGCGATCCCGAGAAGGAGACAGTGGAGGTGTCCG
TGAAGTCTGACGATAAGCACATGCACGACCACAACCACCGGCTGAGACACCACCACAGGCTGCACCACCA
CCTGGATCACAACAATACCCACCACTTCCACAATGACTCTATCACACCTAGCGAGCGCGGCGAGCCTTCC
AATGAGCCATCTACCGAGACAAACAAGACCCAGGAGCAGTCCGATGTGAAGCTGCCAAAGGGCAAGCGGA
AGAAGAAGGGCCGCAAGAGCAACGAGAATTCCGAAGTGATCACACCCGGCTTTCCCCCTAATCACGATCA
GGGCGAGCAGTATGAGCACAACAGGGTGCACAAGCCCGACCGCGTGCACAATCCTGGACACTCCCACGTG
CACCTGCCAGAGAGGAACGGACACGACCCAGGAAGAGGACACCAGGACCTGGATCCTGACAATGAGGGCG
AGCTGAGGCACACCAGGAAGAGGGAGGCACCACACGTGAAGAACAATGCCATCATCAGCCTGAGAAAGGA
TCTGAACGAGGACGATCACCACCACGAGTGTCTGAATGTGACACAGCTGCTGAAGTACTATGGACACGGA
GCAAACAGCCCAATCTCCACCGACCTGTTCACATACCTGTGCCCTGCCCTGCTGTATCAGATCGATTCCC
GGCTGTGCATCGAGCACTTTGACAAGCTGCTGGTGGAGGATATCAATAAGGACAAGAACCTGGTGCCAGA
GGACGAGGCAAACATCGGAGCATCTGCCTGGATCTGCGGCATCATCAGCATCACCGTGATCTCTCTGCTG
AGCCTGCTGGGCGTGATCCTGGTGCCTATCATCAATCAGGGCTGTTTCAAGTTTCTGCTGACCTTCCTGG
TGGCCCTGGCAGTGGGAACAATGAGCGGCGATGCACTGCTGCACCTGCTGCCACACTCCCAGGGAGGACA
TGACCACTCTCACCAGCACGCACACGGACACGGACACTCTCACGGACACGAGAGCAACAAGTTCCTGGAG
GAGTACGATGCCGTGCTGAAGGGACTGGTGGCCCTGGGAGGCATCTATCTGCTGTTCATCATCGAGCACT
GCATCAGGATGTTTAAGCACTACAAGCAGCAGCGCGGCAAGCAGAAGTGGTTTATGAAGCAGAATACCGA
GGAGAGCACAATCGGCCGGAAGCTGTCCGACCACAAGCTGAACAATACCCCTGATTCTGACTGGCTGCAG
CTGAAGCCACTGGCCGGCACAGACGATTCCGTGGTGTCTGAGGATAGACTGAACGAGACCGAGCTGACAG
ACCTGGAGGGACAGCAGGAGAGCCCACCAAAGAATTACCTGTGCATCGAGGAGGAGAAGATCATCGATCA
CTCTCACAGCGACGGCCTGCACACCATCCACGAGCACGATCTGCACGCAGCAGCACACAATCACCACGGA
GAGAACAAGACAGTGCTGAGAAAGCACAACCACCAGTGGCACCACAAGCACAGCCACCACTCCCACGGAC
CATGCCACTCCGGATCTGACCTGAAGGAGACCGGCATCGCCAACATCGCCTGGATGGTCATCATGGGCGA
TGGCATCCACAATTTCTCCGACGGACTGGCAATCGGAGCAGCCTTTTCTGCCGGACTGACCGGAGGAATC
AGCACATCCATCGCCGTGTTCTGTCACGAGCTGCCTCACGAGCTGGGCGATTTTGCCGTGCTGCTGAAGG
CCGGCATGACCGTGAAGCAGGCCATCGTGTACAATCTGCTGAGCGCCATGATGGCCTATATCGGCATGCT
GATCGGCACAGCCGTGGGCCAGTACGCCAACAATATCACCCTGTGGATCTTCGCCGTGACAGCCGGCATG
TTTCTGTATGTGGCCCTGGTGGACATGCTGCCCGAGATGCTGCACGGCGATGGCGACAACGAGGAGCACG
GCTTCTGCCCTGTGGGCCAGTTTATCCTGCAGAATCTGGGCCTGCTGTTCGGCTTTGCCATCATGCTGGT
CATCGCCCTGTACGAGGATAAGATCGTGTTCGACATCCAGTTTTAA
